Addgene plasmid #125957: 114_pAAV-ProC22-CatCh-GFP-WPRE
Purpose: Targeting expression to neuronal and glial cell types in mice, non-human primates, and human retina
Depositing lab: Botond Roska. Depositing organization: Friedrich Miescher Institute for Biomedical Research. Publication: Targeting neuronal and glial cell types with synthetic promoter AAVs in mice, non-human primates and humans. Juttner J, Szabo A, Gross-Scherf B, Morikawa RK, Rompani SB, Hantz P, Szikra T, Esposti F, Cowan CS, Bharioke A, Patino-Alvarez CP, Keles O, Kusnyerik A, Azoulay T, Hartl D, Krebs AR, Schubeler D, Hajdu RI, Lukats A, Nemeth J, Nagy ZZ, Wu KC, Wu RH, Xiang L, Fang XL, Jin ZB, Goldblum D, Hasler PW, Scholl HPN, Krol J, Roska B. Nat Neurosci. 2019 Jul 8. pii: 10.1038/s41593-019-0431-2. doi: 10.1038/s41593-019-0431-2. PubMed 31285614.
Backbone
  Vector backbone: pAAV
  Vector type: AAV
Growth in bacteria
  Bacterial resistance: Ampicillin, 100 μg/mL
  Growth temperature: 37°C
  Growth strain: NEB Stable
  Copy number: High Copy
Gene/Insert
  Gene/Insert name: CatCh-GFP (alt name: ChR2(L132C)-EGFP)
  Species: Synthetic
  Promoter: ProC22
  Cloning method: Restriction Enzyme; 5′ cloning site Unknown (unknown if destroyed); 3′ cloning site Unknown (unknown if destroyed)
Terms and licenses: Academic/Nonprofit Terms; Industry Terms: Not Available to Industry
Depositor comments: Please visit https://www.biorxiv.org/content/early/2018/10/04/434720.full.pdf for BioRxiv preprint
How to cite: 114_pAAV-ProC22-CatCh-GFP-WPRE was a gift from Botond Roska (Addgene plasmid # 125957 ; http://n2t.net/addgene:125957 ; RRID:Addgene_125957)
