[The description below was written by a language model from this plasmid's Addgene catalogue record and pLannotate feature annotations shown in this document.]
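Description:
114_pAAV-ProC22-CatCh-GFP-WPRE is an adeno-associated virus transfer plasmid of about 6.5 kb, built on a pAAV backbone for packaging a cell-type-targeted optogenetic cassette into recombinant AAV. In bacteria it is maintained through a high-copy ColE1/pUC-type origin and selected with ampicillin via the β-lactamase gene and its own promoter. A filamentous phage origin (annotated as f1 in one sequence record and M13 in the other) is also present, along with small pBR322-derived remnants. The listed growth strain is a recombination-deficient type, as commonly chosen to protect the repeat-rich ITRs.

Between the AAV2 inverted terminal repeats, which provide the signals for genome replication and encapsidation, lies a single expression unit. The catalogue names the promoter as ProC22, one of a series of synthetic promoters. It is not itself annotated, but the unannotated stretch downstream of the left ITR presumably holds it, followed by an element that the annotation tool calls an SV40 early promoter directly upstream of the coding region. How this SV40 segment relates to ProC22 is not stated in the record. The payload is CatCh, the L132C variant of channelrhodopsin-2, a blue-light-gated cation channel from Chlamydomonas, fused to EGFP so that expressing cells can be both light-activated and visualised. A WPRE enhances transcript stability and expression, and the human growth hormone polyadenylation signal terminates the message. The two sequence records agree in layout, differing only by a small coordinate offset and in how the left ITR is annotated.

The stated purpose is directing expression to neuronal and glial cell types in the retina of mice, non-human primates and humans. The record does not specify which cell population ProC22 targets.
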