Features (pLannotate 1.2.2; 16 found; start..end, strand, type, name):
     12..39      +  repeat_region  AAV2 ITR (fragment): inverted terminal repeat of adeno-associated virus serotype 2 inverted
     68..95      +  repeat_region  AAV2 ITR (fragment): inverted terminal repeat of adeno-associated virus serotype 2 inverted
    722..918     +  promoter       SV40 promoter: SV40 early promoter
    931..1856    +  CDS            ChR2 (fragment): N-terminal fragment of channelrhodopsin-2 from the alga Chlamydomonas reinhardtii (Nagel et al., 2003) blue light-activated cation channel
   1861..2577    +  CDS            EGFP: EGFP is a basic (constitutively fluorescent) green fluorescent protein published in 1996, derived from Aequorea victoria. It is reported to be a rapidly-maturing weak dimer with moderate acid sensitivity.
   2584..2608    +  misc_feature   MCS (fragment): pBluescript multiple cloning site
   2608..3196    +  misc_feature   WPRE: woodchuck hepatitis virus posttranscriptional regulatory element
   3228..3704    +  polyA_signal   hGH poly(A) signal: human growth hormone polyadenylation signal
   3744..3884    +  repeat_region  AAV2 ITR: inverted terminal repeat of adeno-associated virus serotype 2 inverted
   3889..3940    -  misc_feature   bom (fragment): basis of mobility region from pBR322
   3959..4339    +  rep_origin     M13 ori (sequence partly withheld): M13 bacteriophage origin of replication; arrow indicates direction of (+) strand synthesis
   4415..4464    -  misc_feature   bom (fragment): basis of mobility region from pBR322
   4566..4601    -  CDS            rop (fragment): Rop protein, which maintains plasmids at low copy number; rop
   4696..4800    +  promoter       AmpR promoter: bla
   4801..5661    +  CDS            AmpR: β-lactamase; bla; confers resistance to ampicillin, carbenicillin, and related antibiotics
   5832..6420    +  rep_origin     ori: high-copy-number ColE1/pMB1/pBR322/pUC origin of replication
>Addgene plasmid #125957 | 114_pAAV-ProC22-CatCh-GFP-WPRE | depositor full sequence | sequence record 241083 | 114_pAAV-ProC22-CatCh-GFP-WPRE sequence 6481 bps
CCTGCAGGCAGCTGCGCGCTCGCTCGCTCACTGAGGCCGCCCGGGCGTCGGGCGACCTTTGGTCGCCCGG
CCTCAGTGAGCGAGCGAGCGCGCAGAGAGGGAGTGGCCAACTCCATCACTAGGGGTTCCTGCGGCCGCAC
GCGTGTACTGCGGACATCCGCTAATTAGCATAACCCGCAAGGATGTAGCTAATTAGCATATCACGGGAGA
CTGGGGCTAATTAGCATAAAAAGTCTCCCGCCTGCTAATTAGCATACGAGACTCTAGAATCGCTAATTAG
CATATCAGTCAAACCACTTGCTAATTAGCATAAGCATCGCGCTATTTGCTAATTAGCATAAATGTTACAT
ACATCGCTAATTAGCATATGATAGCACTGTCAAGCTAATTAGCATATCAGCCGCACGCATGGCTAATTAG
CATACGAATACCACAAGCTGCTAATTAGCATACGGTTAAAATAATACGCTAATTAGCATATCAAAGACGA
CAGAAGCTAATTAGCATAGATCACCATCACCACGCTAATTAGCATACGTTAATGCTGTTCTGCTAATTAG
CATAGAAATTGTTGATCTGGCTAATTAGCATACCCGCCTTCCTGAACGCTAATTAGCATACGGTACGTCG
AGATTGCTAATTAGCATATGTACTGAACCCATAGCTAATTAGCATAATAAATTACTAATCCGCTAATTAG
CATAGCTCGAGATCTGCGATCTGCATCTCAATTAGTCAGCAACCATAGTCCCGCCCCTAACTCCGCCCAT
CCCGCCCCTAACTCCGCCCAGTTCCGCCCATTCTCCGCCCCATCGCTGACTAATTTTTTTTATTTATGCA
GAGGCCGAGGCCGCCTCGGCCTCTGAGCTATTCCAGAAGTAGTGAGGAGGCTTTTTTGGAGGCCTAGGCT
TTTGCAAAGGATCCGCCACCATGGATTATGGAGGCGCCCTGAGTGCCGTTGGGCGCGAGCTGCTATTTGT
AACGAACCCAGTAGTCGTCAATGGCTCTGTACTTGTGCCTGAGGACCAGTGTTACTGCGCGGGCTGGATT
GAGTCGCGTGGCACAAACGGTGCCCAAACGGCGTCGAACGTGCTGCAATGGCTTGCTGCTGGCTTCTCCA
TCCTACTGCTTATGTTTTACGCCTACCAAACATGGAAGTCAACCTGCGGCTGGGAGGAGATCTATGTGTG
CGCTATCGAGATGGTCAAGGTGATTCTCGAGTTCTTCTTCGAGTTTAAGAACCCGTCCATGCTGTATCTA
GCCACAGGCCACCGCGTCCAGTGGTTGCGTTACGCCGAGTGGCTTCTCACCTGCCCGGTCATTTGCATTC
ACCTGTCAAACCTGACGGGCTTGTCCAACGACTACAGCAGGCGCACCATGGGTCTGCTTGTGTCTGATAT
TGGCACAATTGTGTGGGGCGCCACTTCCGCCATGGCCACCGGATACGTCAAGGTCATCTTCTTCTGCCTG
GGTCTGTGTTATGGTGCTAACACGTTCTTTCACGCTGCCAAGGCCTACATCGAGGGTTACCACACCGTGC
CGAAGGGCCGGTGTCGCCAGGTGGTGACTGGCATGGCTTGGCTCTTCTTCGTATCATGGGGTATGTTCCC
CATCCTGTTCATCCTCGGCCCCGAGGGCTTCGGCGTCCTGAGCGTGTACGGCTCCACCGTCGGCCACACC
ATCATTGACCTGATGTCGAAGAACTGCTGGGGTCTGCTCGGCCACTACCTGCGCGTGCTGATCCACGAGC
ATATCCTCATCCACGGCGACATTCGCAAGACCACCAAATTGAACATTGGTGGCACTGAGATTGAGGTCGA
GACGCTGGTGGAGGACGAGGCCGAGGCTGGCGCGGTACCCATGGTGAGCAAGGGCGAGGAGCTGTTCACC
GGGGTGGTGCCCATCCTGGTCGAGCTGGACGGCGACGTAAACGGCCACAAGTTCAGCGTGTCCGGCGAGG
GCGAGGGCGATGCCACCTACGGCAAGCTGACCCTGAAGTTCATCTGCACCACCGGCAAGCTGCCCGTGCC
CTGGCCCACCCTCGTGACCACCCTGACCTACGGCGTGCAGTGCTTCAGCCGCTACCCCGACCACATGAAG
CAGCACGACTTCTTCAAGTCCGCCATGCCCGAAGGCTACGTCCAGGAGCGCACCATCTTCTTCAAGGACG
ACGGCAACTACAAGACCCGCGCCGAGGTGAAGTTCGAGGGCGACACCCTGGTGAACCGCATCGAGCTGAA
GGGCATCGACTTCAAGGAGGACGGCAACATCCTGGGGCACAAGCTGGAGTACAACTACAACAGCCACAAC
GTCTATATCATGGCCGACAAGCAGAAGAACGGCATCAAGGTGAACTTCAAGATCCGCCACAACATCGAGG
ACGGCAGCGTGCAGCTCGCCGACCACTACCAGCAGAACACCCCCATCGGCGACGGCCCCGTGCTGCTGCC
CGACAACCACTACCTGAGCACCCAGTCCGCCCTGAGCAAAGACCCCAACGAGAAGCGCGATCACATGGTC
CTGCTGGAGTTCGTGACCGCCGCCGGGATCACTCTCGGCATGGACGAGCTGTACAAGTGATAAGAATTCG
ATATCAAGCTTATCGATAATCAACCTCTGGATTACAAAATTTGTGAAAGATTGACTGGTATTCTTAACTA
TGTTGCTCCTTTTACGCTATGTGGATACGCTGCTTTAATGCCTTTGTATCATGCTATTGCTTCCCGTATG
GCTTTCATTTTCTCCTCCTTGTATAAATCCTGGTTGCTGTCTCTTTATGAGGAGTTGTGGCCCGTTGTCA
GGCAACGTGGCGTGGTGTGCACTGTGTTTGCTGACGCAACCCCCACTGGTTGGGGCATTGCCACCACCTG
TCAGCTCCTTTCCGGGACTTTCGCTTTCCCCCTCCCTATTGCCACGGCGGAACTCATCGCCGCCTGCCTT
GCCCGCTGCTGGACAGGGGCTCGGCTGTTGGGCACTGACAATTCCGTGGTGTTGTCGGGGAAATCATCGT
CCTTTCCTTGGCTGCTCGCCTATGTTGCCACCTGGATTCTGCGCGGGACGTCCTTCTGCTACGTCCCTTC
GGCCCTCAATCCAGCGGACCTTCCTTCCCGCGGCCTGCTGCCGGCTCTGCGGCCTCTTCCGCGTCTTCGC
CTTCGCCCTCAGACGAGTCGGATCTCCCTTTGGGCCGCCTCCCCGCATCGATACCGAGCGCTGCTCGAGA
GATCTACGGGTGGCATCCCTGTGACCCCTCCCCAGTGCCTCTCCTGGCCCTGGAAGTTGCCACTCCAGTG
CCCACCAGCCTTGTCCTAATAAAATTAAGTTGCATCATTTTGTCTGACTAGGTGTCCTTCTATAATATTA
TGGGGTGGAGGGGGGTGGTATGGAGCAAGGGGCAAGTTGGGAAGACAACCTGTAGGGCCTGCGGGGTCTA
TTGGGAACCAAGCTGGAGTGCAGTGGCACAATCTTGGCTCACTGCAATCTCCGCCTCCTGGGTTCAAGCG
ATTCTCCTGCCTCAGCCTCCCGAGTTGTTGGGATTCCAGGCATGCATGACCAGGCTCAGCTAATTTTTGT
TTTTTTGGTAGAGACGGGGTTTCACCATATTGGCCAGGCTGGTCTCCAACTCCTAATCTCAGGTGATCTA
CCCACCTTGGCCTCCCAAATTGCTGGGATTACAGGCGTGAACCACTGCTCCCTTCCCTGTCCTTCTGATT
TTGTAGGTAACCACGTGCGGACCGAGCGGCCGCAGGAACCCCTAGTGATGGAGTTGGCCACTCCCTCTCT
GCGCGCTCGCTCGCTCACTGAGGCCGGGCGACCAAAGGTCGCCCGACGCCCGGGCTTTGCCCGGGCGGCC
TCAGTGAGCGAGCGAGCGCGCAGCTGCCTGCAGGGGCGCCTGATGCGGTATTTTCTCCTTACGCATCTGT
GCGGTATTTCACACCGCATA
[142 nt withheld, positions 3941-4082]
C
[141 nt withheld, positions 4084-4224]
CCTTTGACGTTGGAGTCCACGTTCTTT
[37 nt withheld, positions 4252-4288]
ACCCTATCTCGGGCTATTCTTTTGATTTATAAGGGATTTTGCCGATTTCGGCCTATTGGTTAAAAAATGA
GCTGATTTAACAAAAATTTAACGCGAATTTTAACAAAATATTAACGTTTACAATTTTATGGTGCACTCTC
AGTACAATCTGCTCTGATGCCGCATAGTTAAGCCAGCCCCGACACCCGCCAACACCCGCTGACGCGCCCT
GACGGGCTTGTCTGCTCCCGGCATCCGCTTACAGACAAGCTGTGACCGTCTCCGGGAGCTGCATGTGTCA
GAGGTTTTCACCGTCATCACCGAAACGCGCGAGACGAAAGGGCCTCGTGATACGCCTATTTTTATAGGTT
AATGTCATGATAATAATGGTTTCTTAGACGTCAGGTGGCACTTTTCGGGGAAATGTGCGCGGAACCCCTA
TTTGTTTATTTTTCTAAATACATTCAAATATGTATCCGCTCATGAGACAATAACCCTGATAAATGCTTCA
ATAATATTGAAAAAGGAAGAGTATGAGTATTCAACATTTCCGTGTCGCCCTTATTCCCTTTTTTGCGGCA
TTTTGCCTTCCTGTTTTTGCTCACCCAGAAACGCTGGTGAAAGTAAAAGATGCTGAAGATCAGTTGGGTG
CACGAGTGGGTTACATCGAACTGGATCTCAACAGCGGTAAGATCCTTGAGAGTTTTCGCCCCGAAGAACG
TTTTCCAATGATGAGCACTTTTAAAGTTCTGCTATGTGGCGCGGTATTATCCCGTATTGACGCCGGGCAA
GAGCAACTCGGTCGCCGCATACACTATTCTCAGAATGACTTGGTTGAGTACTCACCAGTCACAGAAAAGC
ATCTTACGGATGGCATGACAGTAAGAGAATTATGCAGTGCTGCCATAACCATGAGTGATAACACTGCGGC
CAACTTACTTCTGACAACGATCGGAGGACCGAAGGAGCTAACCGCTTTTTTGCACAACATGGGGGATCAT
GTAACTCGCCTTGATCGTTGGGAACCGGAGCTGAATGAAGCCATACCAAACGACGAGCGTGACACCACGA
TGCCTGTAGCAATGGCAACAACGTTGCGCAAACTATTAACTGGCGAACTACTTACTCTAGCTTCCCGGCA
ACAATTAATAGACTGGATGGAGGCGGATAAAGTTGCAGGACCACTTCTGCGCTCGGCCCTTCCGGCTGGC
TGGTTTATTGCTGATAAATCTGGAGCCGGTGAGCGTGGGTCTCGCGGTATCATTGCAGCACTGGGGCCAG
ATGGTAAGCCCTCCCGTATCGTAGTTATCTACACGACGGGGAGTCAGGCAACTATGGATGAACGAAATAG
ACAGATCGCTGAGATAGGTGCCTCACTGATTAAGCATTGGTAACTGTCAGACCAAGTTTACTCATATATA
CTTTAGATTGATTTAAAACTTCATTTTTAATTTAAAAGGATCTAGGTGAAGATCCTTTTTGATAATCTCA
TGACCAAAATCCCTTAACGTGAGTTTTCGTTCCACTGAGCGTCAGACCCCGTAGAAAAGATCAAAGGATC
TTCTTGAGATCCTTTTTTTCTGCGCGTAATCTGCTGCTTGCAAACAAAAAAACCACCGCTACCAGCGGTG
GTTTGTTTGCCGGATCAAGAGCTACCAACTCTTTTTCCGAAGGTAACTGGCTTCAGCAGAGCGCAGATAC
CAAATACTGTCCTTCTAGTGTAGCCGTAGTTAGGCCACCACTTCAAGAACTCTGTAGCACCGCCTACATA
CCTCGCTCTGCTAATCCTGTTACCAGTGGCTGCTGCCAGTGGCGATAAGTCGTGTCTTACCGGGTTGGAC
TCAAGACGATAGTTACCGGATAAGGCGCAGCGGTCGGGCTGAACGGGGGGTTCGTGCACACAGCCCAGCT
TGGAGCGAACGACCTACACCGAACTGAGATACCTACAGCGTGAGCTATGAGAAAGCGCCACGCTTCCCGA
AGGGAGAAAGGCGGACAGGTATCCGGTAAGCGGCAGGGTCGGAACAGGAGAGCGCACGAGGGAGCTTCCA
GGGGGAAACGCCTGGTATCTTTATAGTCCTGTCGGGTTTCGCCACCTCTGACTTGAGCGTCGATTTTTGT
GATGCTCGTCAGGGGGGCGGAGCCTATGGAAAAACGCCAGCAACGCGGCCTTTTTACGGTTCCTGGCCTT
TTGCTGGCCTTTTGCTCACATGT
