Features (pLannotate 1.2.2; 16 found; start..end, strand, type, name):
     15..106     -  repeat_region  AAV2 ITR (fragment): inverted terminal repeat of adeno-associated virus serotype 2 inverted
    698..894     +  promoter       SV40 promoter: SV40 early promoter
    907..1832    +  CDS            ChR2 (fragment): N-terminal fragment of channelrhodopsin-2 from the alga Chlamydomonas reinhardtii (Nagel et al., 2003) blue light-activated cation channel
   1837..2553    +  CDS            EGFP: EGFP is a basic (constitutively fluorescent) green fluorescent protein published in 1996, derived from Aequorea victoria. It is reported to be a rapidly-maturing weak dimer with moderate acid sensitivity.
   2560..2584    +  misc_feature   MCS (fragment): pBluescript multiple cloning site
   2584..3172    +  misc_feature   WPRE: woodchuck hepatitis virus posttranscriptional regulatory element
   3204..3680    +  polyA_signal   hGH poly(A) signal: human growth hormone polyadenylation signal
   3720..3860    +  repeat_region  AAV2 ITR: inverted terminal repeat of adeno-associated virus serotype 2 inverted
   3865..3916    -  misc_feature   bom (fragment): basis of mobility region from pBR322
   3935..4390    +  rep_origin     f1 ori (sequence partly withheld): f1 bacteriophage origin of replication; arrow indicates direction of (+) strand synthesis
   4391..4440    -  misc_feature   bom (fragment): basis of mobility region from pBR322
   4542..4577    -  CDS            rop (fragment): Rop protein, which maintains plasmids at low copy number; rop
   4672..4776    +  promoter       AmpR promoter: bla
   4777..5637    +  CDS            AmpR: β-lactamase; bla; confers resistance to ampicillin, carbenicillin, and related antibiotics
   5808..6396    +  rep_origin     ori: high-copy-number ColE1/pMB1/pBR322/pUC origin of replication
   6469..15      +  repeat_region  AAV2 ITR (fragment) (across the origin): inverted terminal repeat of adeno-associated virus serotype 2 inverted
>Addgene plasmid #125957 | 114_pAAV-ProC22-CatCh-GFP-WPRE | addgene full sequence | sequence record 256942 | Addgene NGS Result
CGCTCACTGAGGCCGCCCGGGCGTCGGGCGACCTTTGGTCGCCCGGCCTCAGTGAGCGAGCGAGCGCGCA
GAGAGGGAGTGGCCAACTCCATCACTAGGGGTTCCTGCGGCCGCACGCGTGTACTGCGGACATCCGCTAA
TTAGCATAACCCGCAAGGATGTAGCTAATTAGCATATCACGGGAGACTGGGGCTAATTAGCATAAAAAGT
CTCCCGCCTGCTAATTAGCATACGAGACTCTAGAATCGCTAATTAGCATATCAGTCAAACCACTTGCTAA
TTAGCATAAGCATCGCGCTATTTGCTAATTAGCATAAATGTTACATACATCGCTAATTAGCATATGATAG
CACTGTCAAGCTAATTAGCATATCAGCCGCACGCATGGCTAATTAGCATACGAATACCACAAGCTGCTAA
TTAGCATACGGTTAAAATAATACGCTAATTAGCATATCAAAGACGACAGAAGCTAATTAGCATAGATCAC
CATCACCACGCTAATTAGCATACGTTAATGCTGTTCTGCTAATTAGCATAGAAATTGTTGATCTGGCTAA
TTAGCATACCCGCCTTCCTGAACGCTAATTAGCATACGGTACGTCGAGATTGCTAATTAGCATATGTACT
GAACCCATAGCTAATTAGCATAATAAATTACTAATCCGCTAATTAGCATAGCTCGAGATCTGCGATCTGC
ATCTCAATTAGTCAGCAACCATAGTCCCGCCCCTAACTCCGCCCATCCCGCCCCTAACTCCGCCCAGTTC
CGCCCATTCTCCGCCCCATCGCTGACTAATTTTTTTTATTTATGCAGAGGCCGAGGCCGCCTCGGCCTCT
GAGCTATTCCAGAAGTAGTGAGGAGGCTTTTTTGGAGGCCTAGGCTTTTGCAAAGGATCCGCCACCATGG
ATTATGGAGGCGCCCTGAGTGCCGTTGGGCGCGAGCTGCTATTTGTAACGAACCCAGTAGTCGTCAATGG
CTCTGTACTTGTGCCTGAGGACCAGTGTTACTGCGCGGGCTGGATTGAGTCGCGTGGCACAAACGGTGCC
CAAACGGCGTCGAACGTGCTGCAATGGCTTGCTGCTGGCTTCTCCATCCTACTGCTTATGTTTTACGCCT
ACCAAACATGGAAGTCAACCTGCGGCTGGGAGGAGATCTATGTGTGCGCTATCGAGATGGTCAAGGTGAT
TCTCGAGTTCTTCTTCGAGTTTAAGAACCCGTCCATGCTGTATCTAGCCACAGGCCACCGCGTCCAGTGG
TTGCGTTACGCCGAGTGGCTTCTCACCTGCCCGGTCATTTGCATTCACCTGTCAAACCTGACGGGCTTGT
CCAACGACTACAGCAGGCGCACCATGGGTCTGCTTGTGTCTGATATTGGCACAATTGTGTGGGGCGCCAC
TTCCGCCATGGCCACCGGATACGTCAAGGTCATCTTCTTCTGCCTGGGTCTGTGTTATGGTGCTAACACG
TTCTTTCACGCTGCCAAGGCCTACATCGAGGGTTACCACACCGTGCCGAAGGGCCGGTGTCGCCAGGTGG
TGACTGGCATGGCTTGGCTCTTCTTCGTATCATGGGGTATGTTCCCCATCCTGTTCATCCTCGGCCCCGA
GGGCTTCGGCGTCCTGAGCGTGTACGGCTCCACCGTCGGCCACACCATCATTGACCTGATGTCGAAGAAC
TGCTGGGGTCTGCTCGGCCACTACCTGCGCGTGCTGATCCACGAGCATATCCTCATCCACGGCGACATTC
GCAAGACCACCAAATTGAACATTGGTGGCACTGAGATTGAGGTCGAGACGCTGGTGGAGGACGAGGCCGA
GGCTGGCGCGGTACCCATGGTGAGCAAGGGCGAGGAGCTGTTCACCGGGGTGGTGCCCATCCTGGTCGAG
CTGGACGGCGACGTAAACGGCCACAAGTTCAGCGTGTCCGGCGAGGGCGAGGGCGATGCCACCTACGGCA
AGCTGACCCTGAAGTTCATCTGCACCACCGGCAAGCTGCCCGTGCCCTGGCCCACCCTCGTGACCACCCT
GACCTACGGCGTGCAGTGCTTCAGCCGCTACCCCGACCACATGAAGCAGCACGACTTCTTCAAGTCCGCC
ATGCCCGAAGGCTACGTCCAGGAGCGCACCATCTTCTTCAAGGACGACGGCAACTACAAGACCCGCGCCG
AGGTGAAGTTCGAGGGCGACACCCTGGTGAACCGCATCGAGCTGAAGGGCATCGACTTCAAGGAGGACGG
CAACATCCTGGGGCACAAGCTGGAGTACAACTACAACAGCCACAACGTCTATATCATGGCCGACAAGCAG
AAGAACGGCATCAAGGTGAACTTCAAGATCCGCCACAACATCGAGGACGGCAGCGTGCAGCTCGCCGACC
ACTACCAGCAGAACACCCCCATCGGCGACGGCCCCGTGCTGCTGCCCGACAACCACTACCTGAGCACCCA
GTCCGCCCTGAGCAAAGACCCCAACGAGAAGCGCGATCACATGGTCCTGCTGGAGTTCGTGACCGCCGCC
GGGATCACTCTCGGCATGGACGAGCTGTACAAGTGATAAGAATTCGATATCAAGCTTATCGATAATCAAC
CTCTGGATTACAAAATTTGTGAAAGATTGACTGGTATTCTTAACTATGTTGCTCCTTTTACGCTATGTGG
ATACGCTGCTTTAATGCCTTTGTATCATGCTATTGCTTCCCGTATGGCTTTCATTTTCTCCTCCTTGTAT
AAATCCTGGTTGCTGTCTCTTTATGAGGAGTTGTGGCCCGTTGTCAGGCAACGTGGCGTGGTGTGCACTG
TGTTTGCTGACGCAACCCCCACTGGTTGGGGCATTGCCACCACCTGTCAGCTCCTTTCCGGGACTTTCGC
TTTCCCCCTCCCTATTGCCACGGCGGAACTCATCGCCGCCTGCCTTGCCCGCTGCTGGACAGGGGCTCGG
CTGTTGGGCACTGACAATTCCGTGGTGTTGTCGGGGAAATCATCGTCCTTTCCTTGGCTGCTCGCCTATG
TTGCCACCTGGATTCTGCGCGGGACGTCCTTCTGCTACGTCCCTTCGGCCCTCAATCCAGCGGACCTTCC
TTCCCGCGGCCTGCTGCCGGCTCTGCGGCCTCTTCCGCGTCTTCGCCTTCGCCCTCAGACGAGTCGGATC
TCCCTTTGGGCCGCCTCCCCGCATCGATACCGAGCGCTGCTCGAGAGATCTACGGGTGGCATCCCTGTGA
CCCCTCCCCAGTGCCTCTCCTGGCCCTGGAAGTTGCCACTCCAGTGCCCACCAGCCTTGTCCTAATAAAA
TTAAGTTGCATCATTTTGTCTGACTAGGTGTCCTTCTATAATATTATGGGGTGGAGGGGGGTGGTATGGA
GCAAGGGGCAAGTTGGGAAGACAACCTGTAGGGCCTGCGGGGTCTATTGGGAACCAAGCTGGAGTGCAGT
GGCACAATCTTGGCTCACTGCAATCTCCGCCTCCTGGGTTCAAGCGATTCTCCTGCCTCAGCCTCCCGAG
TTGTTGGGATTCCAGGCATGCATGACCAGGCTCAGCTAATTTTTGTTTTTTTGGTAGAGACGGGGTTTCA
CCATATTGGCCAGGCTGGTCTCCAACTCCTAATCTCAGGTGATCTACCCACCTTGGCCTCCCAAATTGCT
GGGATTACAGGCGTGAACCACTGCTCCCTTCCCTGTCCTTCTGATTTTGTAGGTAACCACGTGCGGACCG
AGCGGCCGCAGGAACCCCTAGTGATGGAGTTGGCCACTCCCTCTCTGCGCGCTCGCTCGCTCACTGAGGC
CGGGCGACCAAAGGTCGCCCGACGCCCGGGCTTTGCCCGGGCGGCCTCAGTGAGCGAGCGAGCGCGCAGC
TGCCTGCAGGGGCGCCTGATGCGGTATTTTCTCCTTACGCATCTGTGCGGTATTTCACACCGCATA
[95 nt withheld, positions 3917-4011]
T
[46 nt withheld, positions 4013-4058]
C
[141 nt withheld, positions 4060-4200]
CCTTTGACGTTGGAGTCCACGTTCTTT
[37 nt withheld, positions 4228-4264]
ACTCTATCTCGGGCTATTCTTTTGATTTATAAGGGATTTTGCCGATTTCGGTCTATTGGTTAAAAAATGA
GCTGATTTAACAAAAATTTAACGCGAATTTTAACAAAATATTAACGTTTACAATTTTATGGTGCACTCTC
AGTACAATCTGCTCTGATGCCGCATAGTTAAGCCAGCCCCGACACCCGCCAACACCCGCTGACGCGCCCT
GACGGGCTTGTCTGCTCCCGGCATCCGCTTACAGACAAGCTGTGACCGTCTCCGGGAGCTGCATGTGTCA
GAGGTTTTCACCGTCATCACCGAAACGCGCGAGACGAAAGGGCCTCGTGATACGCCTATTTTTATAGGTT
AATGTCATGATAATAATGGTTTCTTAGACGTCAGGTGGCACTTTTCGGGGAAATGTGCGCGGAACCCCTA
TTTGTTTATTTTTCTAAATACATTCAAATATGTATCCGCTCATGAGACAATAACCCTGATAAATGCTTCA
ATAATATTGAAAAAGGAAGAGTATGAGTATTCAACATTTCCGTGTCGCCCTTATTCCCTTTTTTGCGGCA
TTTTGCCTTCCTGTTTTTGCTCACCCAGAAACGCTGGTGAAAGTAAAAGATGCTGAAGATCAGTTGGGTG
CACGAGTGGGTTACATCGAACTGGATCTCAACAGCGGTAAGATCCTTGAGAGTTTTCGCCCCGAAGAACG
TTTTCCAATGATGAGCACTTTTAAAGTTCTGCTATGTGGCGCGGTATTATCCCGTATTGACGCCGGGCAA
GAGCAACTCGGTCGCCGCATACACTATTCTCAGAATGACTTGGTTGAGTACTCACCAGTCACAGAAAAGC
ATCTTACGGATGGCATGACAGTAAGAGAATTATGCAGTGCTGCCATAACCATGAGTGATAACACTGCGGC
CAACTTACTTCTGACAACGATCGGAGGACCGAAGGAGCTAACCGCTTTTTTGCACAACATGGGGGATCAT
GTAACTCGCCTTGATCGTTGGGAACCGGAGCTGAATGAAGCCATACCAAACGACGAGCGTGACACCACGA
TGCCTGTAGCAATGGCAACAACGTTGCGCAAACTATTAACTGGCGAACTACTTACTCTAGCTTCCCGGCA
ACAATTAATAGACTGGATGGAGGCGGATAAAGTTGCAGGACCACTTCTGCGCTCGGCCCTTCCGGCTGGC
TGGTTTATTGCTGATAAATCTGGAGCCGGTGAGCGTGGGTCTCGCGGTATCATTGCAGCACTGGGGCCAG
ATGGTAAGCCCTCCCGTATCGTAGTTATCTACACGACGGGGAGTCAGGCAACTATGGATGAACGAAATAG
ACAGATCGCTGAGATAGGTGCCTCACTGATTAAGCATTGGTAACTGTCAGACCAAGTTTACTCATATATA
CTTTAGATTGATTTAAAACTTCATTTTTAATTTAAAAGGATCTAGGTGAAGATCCTTTTTGATAATCTCA
TGACCAAAATCCCTTAACGTGAGTTTTCGTTCCACTGAGCGTCAGACCCCGTAGAAAAGATCAAAGGATC
TTCTTGAGATCCTTTTTTTCTGCGCGTAATCTGCTGCTTGCAAACAAAAAAACCACCGCTACCAGCGGTG
GTTTGTTTGCCGGATCAAGAGCTACCAACTCTTTTTCCGAAGGTAACTGGCTTCAGCAGAGCGCAGATAC
CAAATACTGTTCTTCTAGTGTAGCCGTAGTTAGGCCACCACTTCAAGAACTCTGTAGCACCGCCTACATA
CCTCGCTCTGCTAATCCTGTTACCAGTGGCTGCTGCCAGTGGCGATAAGTCGTGTCTTACCGGGTTGGAC
TCAAGACGATAGTTACCGGATAAGGCGCAGCGGTCGGGCTGAACGGGGGGTTCGTGCACACAGCCCAGCT
TGGAGCGAACGACCTACACCGAACTGAGATACCTACAGCGTGAGCTATGAGAAAGCGCCACGCTTCCCGA
AGGGAGAAAGGCGGACAGGTATCCGGTAAGCGGCAGGGTCGGAACAGGAGAGCGCACGAGGGAGCTTCCA
GGGGGAAACGCCTGGTATCTTTATAGTCCTGTCGGGTTTCGCCACCTCTGACTTGAGCGTCGATTTTTGT
GATGCTCGTCAGGGGGGCGGAGCCTATGGAAAAACGCCAGCAACGCGGCCTTTTTACGGTTCCTGGCCTT
TTGCTGGCCTTTTGCTCACATGTCCTGCAGGCAGCTGCGCGCTCGCT
